>Addgene plasmid #37373 | pT7-EGFP-C1-HsPAN2 | depositor full sequence | sequence record 47078 | pT7-EGFP-C1-HsPAN2 sequence 8384 bps
TAGTTATTAATAGTAATCAATTACGGGGTCATTAGTTCATAGCCCATATATGGAGTTCCGCGTTACATAA
CTTACGGTAAATGGCCCGCCTGGCTGACCGCCCAACGACCCCCGCCCATTGACGTCAATAATGACGTATG
TTCCCATAGTAACGCCAATAGGGACTTTCCATTGACGTCAATGGGTGGAGTATTTACGGTAAACTGCCCA
CTTGGCAGTACATCAAGTGTATCATATGCCAAGTACGCCCCCTATTGACGTCAATGACGGTAAATGGCCC
GCCTGGCATTATGCCCAGTACATGACCTTATGGGACTTTCCTACTTGGCAGTACATCTACGTATTAGTCA
TCGCTATTACCATGGTGATGCGGTTTTGGCAGTACATCAATGGGCGTGGATAGCGGTTTGACTCACGGGG
ATTTCCAAGTCTCCACCCCATTGACGTCAATGGGAGTTTGTTTTGGCACCAAAATCAACGGGACTTTCCA
AAATGTCGTAACAACTCCGCCCCATTGACGCAAATGGGCGGTAGGCGTGTACGGTGGGAGGTCTATATAA
GCAGAGCTCTCTGGCTAACTAGAGAACCCACTGCTTACTGGCTTATCGAAATTAATACGACTCACTATAG
GGAGACCCAAGCTCTAGCGCTACCGGTCGCCACCATGGTGAGCAAGGGCGAGGAGCTGTTCACCGGGGTG
GTGCCCATCCTGGTCGAGCTGGACGGCGACGTAAACGGCCACAAGTTCAGCGTGTCCGGCGAGGGCGAGG
GCGATGCCACCTACGGCAAGCTGACCCTGAAGTTCATCTGCACCACCGGCAAGCTGCCCGTGCCCTGGCC
CACCCTCGTGACCACCCTGACCTACGGCGTGCAGTGCTTCAGCCGCTACCCCGACCACATGAAGCAGCAC
GACTTCTTCAAGTCCGCCATGCCCGAAGGCTACGTCCAGGAGCGCACCATCTTCTTCAAGGACGACGGCA
ACTACAAGACCCGCGCCGAGGTGAAGTTCGAGGGCGACACCCTGGTGAACCGCATCGAGCTGAAGGGCAT
CGACTTCAAGGAGGACGGCAACATCCTGGGGCACAAGCTGGAGTACAACTACAACAGCCACAACGTCTAT
ATCATGGCCGACAAGCAGAAGAACGGCATCAAGGTGAACTTCAAGATCCGCCACAACATCGAGGACGGCA
GCGTGCAGCTCGCCGACCACTACCAGCAGAACACCCCCATCGGCGACGGCCCCGTGCTGCTGCCCGACAA
CCACTACCTGAGCACCCAGTCCGCCCTGAGCAAAGACCCCAACGAGAAGCGCGATCACATGGTCCTGCTG
GAGTTCGTGACCGCCGCCGGGATCACTCTCGGCATGGACGAGCTGTACAAGTCCGGACTCAGATCTCGAG
CTATGAACTTTGAGGGTCTGGACCCTGAACTGGCAGAATATGCCCCAGCCATGCATTCTGCCCTGGACCC
TGTCTTGGATGCCCACCTGAACCCAAGTCTGCTACAGAATGTGGAGCTGGACCCAGAGGGAGTGGCCTTG
GAGGCTCTTCCCGTCCAGGAATCAGTGCACATAATGGAAGGTGTCTACTCTGAATTGCACAGCGTGGTGG
CTGAAGTGGGTGTACCTGTTTCCGTCTCCCACTTTGACTTGCACGAGGAGATGCTGTGGGTGGGGAGCCA
CGGGGGCCATGCCACTTCATTTTTTGGCCCAGCCTTGGAGCGCTACTCATCCTTTCAAGTCAATGGCAGT
GATGATATTCGGCAGATCCAGAGCCTGGAGAATGGTATCCTTTTTCTCACCAAGAACAACCTCAAGTATA
TGGCCCGTGGGGGCCTCATTATATTTGATTACCTGCTGGATGAGAATGAGGATATGCACAGTCTCCTACT
GACTGACAGCAGCACTCTACTCGTTGGTGGGCTGCAGAATCACATACTAGAGATTGATCTTAACACTGTC
CAGGAGACTCAGAAGTATGCAGTAGAGACGCCTGGAGTCACCATCATGAGACAGACAAATCGCTTCTTCT
TCTGCGGCCACACGTCTGGCAAGGTTTCCCTGAGAGACCTCCGTACTTTTAAGGTGGAACATGAGTTTGA
TGCCTTCTCAGGAAGTCTGTCAGACTTTGATGTGCATGGCAACCTGCTAGCTGCCTGTGGCTTCTCCAGC
CGCCTCACTGGCCTGGCCTGCGACCGTTTCCTCAAGGTGTATGATTTGCGCATGATGCGTGCCATCACAC
CACTTCAAGTACATGTGGATCCTGCCTTCTTGCGCTTCATTCCTACATATACTTCTCGTCTTGCTATCAT
CTCTCAGTCAGGGCAGTGCCAATTCTGTGAACCCACAGGCCTGGCCAACCCAGCCGATATCTTTCATGTG
AATCCTGTGGGGCCTCTGCTAATGACATTTGATGTGTCAGCCAGCAAGCAGGCTCTGGCCTTTGGGGATT
CTGAGGGCTGTGTGCACCTCTGGACTGATTCCCCGGAGCCTTCCTTCAACCCCTACTCCCGTGAGACTGA
GTTTGCTTTGCCGTGTCTCGTGGACTCACTGCCTCCTCTGGACTGGAGCCAGGACCTGCTGCCTCTTTCC
CTCATCCCTGTCCCACTCACCACTGACACACTTCTCTCTGATTGGCCTGCTGCCAACTCTGCTCCAGCTC
CCAGGCGAGCACCACCCGTGGATGCAGAGATTCTGCGCACCATGAAGAAGGTGGGCTTCATTGGCTATGC
GCCCAATCCCCGCACCAGGCTGCGCAATCAGATACCCTACAGACTCAAGGAGTCAGACAGTGAATTTGAC
AGCTTCAGCCAGGTCACTGAGTCACCAGTAGGACGAGAAGAGGAACCACATCTCCACATGGTTTCTAAGA
AATACCGCAAGGTGACCATCAAATATTCCAAGCTAGGGCTGGAGGACTTTGACTTCAAACACTACAATAA
GACCTTGTTTGCTGGATTAGAGCCCCACATTCCCAACGCCTACTGTAACTGCATGATCCAGGTGCTCTAT
TTCCTGGAGCCTGTACGCTGTCTAATTCAAAACCACCTTTGCCAGAAGGAGTTCTGTCTGGCATGTGAGC
TGGGCTTCCTGTTTCACATGTTGGACCTCTCTCGTGGTGACCCTTGCCAGGGCAATAATTTTCTTCGGGC
ATTCCGTACTATTCCTGAGGCCTCAGCCCTCGGTCTAATCCTGGCTGACTCAGATGAGGCCTCAGGCAAG
GGCAATCTGGCCAGGCTCATTCAGAGGTGGAATCGCTTCATTCTCACTCAACTGCATCAAGATATGCAGG
AGCTGGAAATACCACAGGCTTATCGAGGTGCTGGAGGCAGCAGCTTTTGCTCATCGGGGGACTCTGTTAT
TGGGCAGCTCTTCAGCTGTGAGATGGAGAACTGCAGCCTCTGCCGCTGTGGCAGTGAGACCGTGCGAGCC
TCATCCACTCTGCTTTTCACACTCTCCTACCCTGATGGTAGCAAAAGTGATAAAACTGGGAAGAACTATG
ACTTTGCTCAGGTGCTGAAGCGAAGCATCTGCCTGGACCAGAATACACAGGCCTGGTGTGACACCTGTGA
AAAGTACCAGCCCACGATTCAGACCCGCAACATCCGCCATCTGCCAGATATTCTTGTCATCAATTGTGAG
GTGAACAGCTCAAAAGAGGCTGATTTCTGGAGAATGCAGGCTGAGGTTGCCTTCAAGATGGCAGTAAAGA
AACACGGTGGGGAAATCTCCAAGAACAAGGAATTTGCTTTGGCTGATTGGAAGGAACTAGGGAGTCCAGA
GGGTGTGCTGGTGTGTCCCTCCATTGAGGAGTTGAAGAACGTCTGGCTTCCTTTCTCCATTCGCATGAAG
ATGACCAAAAACAAAGGGCTGGATGTTTGCAATTGGACTGATGGGGATGAGATGCAGTGGGGCCCAGCCA
GGGCAGAGGAGGAGCATGGTGTCTATGTGTATGACCTGATGGCTACTGTGGTACACATCCTGGACTCACG
CACAGGGGGCAGCCTGGTGGCTCACATCAAAGTTGGAGAGACCTACCACCAGCGCAAGGAGGGCGTTACT
CACCAGCAGTGGTATCTGTTCAATGACTTTCTTATTGAACCTATTGATAAGCATGAAGCTGTGCAGTTTG
ACATGAATTGGAAAGTACCTGCAATCCTTTATTATGTCAAACGGAATCTCAATTCCAGATACAACCTGAA
CATCAAGAACCCTATTGAGGCAAGTGTCTTGCTGGCTGAAGCCTCGCTGGCACGGAAGCAGCGGAAAACA
CATACTACCTTTATTCCACTGATGCTGAATGAGATGCCACAGATTGGGGACCTGGTGGGTCTGGATGCTG
AGTTTGTCACCCTTAATGAGGAGGAAGCAGAGTTACGCAGTGATGGTACCAAGTCTACCATTAAACCAAG
CCAGATGTCAGTAGCCAGGATTACCTGTGTTCGGGGCCAGGGACCCAATGAGGGTATCCCCTTCATTGAT
GACTACATCTCTACCCAGGAGCAGGTGGTGGATTACTTGACTCAATACTCGGGTATAAAGCCTGGTGACC
TCGATGCCAAAATTTCCTCCAAGCACCTAACAACTCTCAAGTCTACCTACTTAAAGCTTCGTTTTCTCAT
TGACATTGGAGTCAAGTTTGTGGGTCATGGCCTGCAGAAGGACTTCCGGGTCGTCAACCTGATGGTGCCC
AAGGACCAAGTCCTTGACACTGTCTACCTGTTCCATATGCCCCGAAAACGAATGATTTCCCTGCGATTCC
TTGCTTGGTACTTTCTGGACCTGAAGATTCAAGGGGAAACCCATGACAGTATTGAGGATGCCCGCACAGC
CCTTCAGCTGTACCGAAAGTATCTGGAGCTAAGCAAAAATGGCACTGAGCCTGAGTCTTTCCACAAGGTG
CTCAAGGGTCTTTATGAGAAGGGCAGAAAGATGGACTGGAAGGTGCCTGAGCCTGAGGGCCAAACAAGTC
CCAAGAATGCAGCTGTCTTCTCCTCAGTGCTGGCGCTCTGAGAATTCTGCAGTCGACGGTACCGCGGGCC
CGGGATCCACCGGATCTAGATAACTGATCATAATCAGCCATACCACATTTGTAGAGGTTTTACTTGCTTT
AAAAAACCTCCCACACCTCCCCCTGAACCTGAAACATAAAATGAATGCAATTGTTGTTGTTAACTTGTTT
ATTGCAGCTTATAATGGTTACAAATAAAGCAATAGCATCACAAATTTCACAAATAAAGCATTTTTTTCAC
TGCATTCTAGTTGTGGTTTGTCCAAACTCATCAATGTATCTTAACGCGTAAATTGTAAGCGTTAATATTT
TGTTAAAATTCGCGTTAAATTTTTGTTAAATCAGCTCATTTTTTAACCAATAGGCCGAAATCGGCAAAAT
CCCTTATAAATCAAAAGAATAGACCGAGATAGGGT
[37 nt withheld, positions 5426-5462]
AAAGAACGTGGACTCCAACGTCAAAGG
[49 nt withheld, positions 5490-5538]
T
[91 nt withheld, positions 5540-5630]
G
[124 nt withheld, positions 5632-5755]
CAGGTGGCACTTTTCGGGGAAATGTGCGCGGAACCCCTATTTGTTTATTTTTCTAAATACATTCAAATAT
GTATCCGCTCATGAGACAATAACCCTGATAAATGCTTCAATAATATTGAAAAAGGAAGAGTCCTGAGGCG
GAAAGAACCAGCTGTGGAATGTGTGTCAGTTAGGGTGTGGAAAGTCCCCAGGCTCCCCAGCAGGCAGAAG
TATGCAAAGCATGCATCTCAATTAGTCAGCAACCAGGTGTGGAAAGTCCCCAGGCTCCCCAGCAGGCAGA
AGTATGCAAAGCATGCATCTCAATTAGTCAGCAACCATAGTCCCGCCCCTAACTCCGCCCATCCCGCCCC
TAACTCCGCCCAGTTCCGCCCATTCTCCGCCCCATGGCTGACTAATTTTTTTTATTTATGCAGAGGCCGA
GGCCGCCTCGGCCTCTGAGCTATTCCAGAAGTAGTGAGGAGGCTTTTTTGGAGGCCTAGGCTTTTGCAAA
GATCGATCAAGAGACAGGATGAGGATCGTTTCGCATGATTGAACAAGATGGATTGCACGCAGGTTCTCCG
GCCGCTTGGGTGGAGAGGCTATTCGGCTATGACTGGGCACAACAGACAATCGGCTGCTCTGATGCCGCCG
TGTTCCGGCTGTCAGCGCAGGGGCGCCCGGTTCTTTTTGTCAAGACCGACCTGTCCGGTGCCCTGAATGA
ACTGCAAGACGAGGCAGCGCGGCTATCGTGGCTGGCCACGACGGGCGTTCCTTGCGCAGCTGTGCTCGAC
GTTGTCACTGAAGCGGGAAGGGACTGGCTGCTATTGGGCGAAGTGCCGGGGCAGGATCTCCTGTCATCTC
ACCTTGCTCCTGCCGAGAAAGTATCCATCATGGCTGATGCAATGCGGCGGCTGCATACGCTTGATCCGGC
TACCTGCCCATTCGACCACCAAGCGAAACATCGCATCGAGCGAGCACGTACTCGGATGGAAGCCGGTCTT
GTCGATCAGGATGATCTGGACGAAGAGCATCAGGGGCTCGCGCCAGCCGAACTGTTCGCCAGGCTCAAGG
CGAGCATGCCCGACGGCGAGGATCTCGTCGTGACCCATGGCGATGCCTGCTTGCCGAATATCATGGTGGA
AAATGGCCGCTTTTCTGGATTCATCGACTGTGGCCGGCTGGGTGTGGCGGACCGCTATCAGGACATAGCG
TTGGCTACCCGTGATATTGCTGAAGAGCTTGGCGGCGAATGGGCTGACCGCTTCCTCGTGCTTTACGGTA
TCGCCGCTCCCGATTCGCAGCGCATCGCCTTCTATCGCCTTCTTGACGAGTTCTTCTGAGCGGGACTCTG
GGGTTCGAAATGACCGACCAAGCGACGCCCAACCTGCCATCACGAGATTTCGATTCCACCGCCGCCTTCT
ATGAAAGGTTGGGCTTCGGAATCGTTTTCCGGGACGCCGGCTGGATGATCCTCCAGCGCGGGGATCTCAT
GCTGGAGTTCTTCGCCCACCCTAGGGGGAGGCTAACTGAAACACGGAAGGAGACAATACCGGAAGGAACC
CGCGCTATGACGGCAATAAAAAGACAGAATAAAACGCACGGTGTTGGGTCGTTTGTTCATAAACGCGGGG
TTCGGTCCCAGGGCTGGCACTCTGTCGATACCCCACCGAGACCCCATTGGGGCCAATACGCCCGCGTTTC
TTCCTTTTCCCCACCCCACCCCCCAAGTTCGGGTGAAGGCCCAGGGCTCGCAGCCAACGTCGGGGCGGCA
GGCCCTGCCATAGCCTCAGGTTACTCATATATACTTTAGATTGATTTAAAACTTCATTTTTAATTTAAAA
GGATCTAGGTGAAGATCCTTTTTGATAATCTCATGACCAAAATCCCTTAACGTGAGTTTTCGTTCCACTG
AGCGTCAGACCCCGTAGAAAAGATCAAAGGATCTTCTTGAGATCCTTTTTTTCTGCGCGTAATCTGCTGC
TTGCAAACAAAAAAACCACCGCTACCAGCGGTGGTTTGTTTGCCGGATCAAGAGCTACCAACTCTTTTTC
CGAAGGTAACTGGCTTCAGCAGAGCGCAGATACCAAATACTGTCCTTCTAGTGTAGCCGTAGTTAGGCCA
CCACTTCAAGAACTCTGTAGCACCGCCTACATACCTCGCTCTGCTAATCCTGTTACCAGTGGCTGCTGCC
AGTGGCGATAAGTCGTGTCTTACCGGGTTGGACTCAAGACGATAGTTACCGGATAAGGCGCAGCGGTCGG
GCTGAACGGGGGGTTCGTGCACACAGCCCAGCTTGGAGCGAACGACCTACACCGAACTGAGATACCTACA
GCGTGAGCTATGAGAAAGCGCCACGCTTCCCGAAGGGAGAAAGGCGGACAGGTATCCGGTAAGCGGCAGG
GTCGGAACAGGAGAGCGCACGAGGGAGCTTCCAGGGGGAAACGCCTGGTATCTTTATAGTCCTGTCGGGT
TTCGCCACCTCTGACTTGAGCGTCGATTTTTGTGATGCTCGTCAGGGGGGCGGAGCCTATGGAAAAACGC
CAGCAACGCGGCCTTTTTACGGTTCCTGGCCTTTTGCTGGCCTTTTGCTCACATGTTCTTTCCTGCGTTA
TCCCCTGATTCTGTGGATAACCGTATTACCGCCATGCAT
Features (pLannotate 1.2.2; 18 found; start..end, strand, type, name):
     61..364     +  enhancer       CMV enhancer: human cytomegalovirus immediate early enhancer
    365..568     +  promoter       CMV promoter: human cytomegalovirus (CMV) immediate early promoter
    564..597     +  LTR            5' LTR (truncated) (fragment): truncated 5' long terminal repeat (LTR) from HIV-1
    613..631     +  promoter       T7 promoter: promoter for bacteriophage T7 RNA polymerase
    665..1381    +  CDS            EGFP: EGFP is a basic (constitutively fluorescent) green fluorescent protein published in 1996, derived from Aequorea victoria. It is reported to be a rapidly-maturing weak dimer with moderate acid sensitivity.
   1382..1402    +  misc_feature   MCS (fragment): multiple cloning site
   1403..5008    +  CDS            PAN2: PAN2_HUMAN - Also known as KIAA0710, USP52. Experimental evidence at protein level: Swiss-Prot protein existence level 1. Catalytic subunit of the poly(A)-nuclease (PAN) deadenylation complex, one of two cytoplasmic mRNA deadenylases involved in general and miRNA-mediated mRNA turnover. PAN specifically shortens poly(A) tails of RNA and the activity is stimulated by poly(A)-binding protein (PABP). PAN deadenylation is followed by rapid degradation of the shortened mRNA tails by the CCR4-NOT complex. Deadenylated mRNAs are then degraded by two alternative mechanisms, namely exosome-mediated 3'-
   5012..5048    +  misc_feature   MCS (fragment): multiple cloning site
   5065..5149    +  CDS            large T antigen (fragment): large T antigen from SV40 (simian virus 40)
   5172..5293    +  polyA_signal   SV40 poly(A) signal: SV40 polyadenylation signal
   5327..5755    -  rep_origin     f1 ori (sequence partly withheld): f1 bacteriophage origin of replication; arrow indicates direction of (+) strand synthesis
   5782..5886    +  promoter       AmpR promoter: bla
   5888..6245    +  promoter       SV40 promoter: SV40 enhancer and early promoter
   6280..7074    +  CDS            NeoR/KanR: aminoglycoside phosphotransferase from Tn5; aph(3')-II (or nptII); confers resistance to neomycin, kanamycin, and G418 (Geneticin®)
   7095..7247    +  CDS            ble (fragment): BLE_KLEPN - Experimental evidence at protein level: Swiss-Prot protein existence level 1. Binding protein with a strong affinity to the bleomycin family of antibiotics. Binds to CL990; an antimitotic-antibiotic compound. From Klebsiella pneumoniae.
   7306..7353    +  polyA_signal   HSV TK poly(A) signal: herpes simplex virus thymidine kinase polyadenylation signal (Cole and Stacy, 1985)
   7444..7460    -  polyA_signal   bGH poly(A) signal (fragment): bovine growth hormone polyadenylation signal
   7682..8270    +  rep_origin     ori: high-copy-number ColE1/pMB1/pBR322/pUC origin of replication
