[The description below was written by a language model from this plasmid's Addgene catalogue record and pLannotate feature annotations shown in this document.]
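Description:
pT7-EGFP-C1-HsPAN2 is a mammalian expression plasmid of 8,384 bp built on the Clontech pEGFP-C1 backbone, modified by insertion of a bacteriophage T7 promoter just upstream of the EGFP coding sequence. It is maintained in E. coli through a high-copy ColE1/pUC-type origin and also carries an f1 origin. A single NeoR/KanR (Tn5 aminoglycoside phosphotransferase) gene serves both hosts. A bacterial bla-type promoter drives it for kanamycin selection, and the SV40 enhancer/early promoter, paired with an HSV TK polyadenylation signal, drives it for G418 selection in mammalian cells. The short HIV-1 LTR, SV40 large T antigen, ble and bGH poly(A) fragments in the automated annotation are probably incidental matches to backbone sequence rather than functional elements.

The payload is the human PAN2 (USP52) open reading frame, about 3.6 kb, cloned between the XhoI and EcoRI sites of the multiple cloning site so that it lies directly downstream of EGFP, giving an N-terminally EGFP-tagged PAN2 fusion. Transcription in mammalian cells is driven by the CMV immediate early enhancer and promoter and terminated by the SV40 poly(A) signal. The added T7 promoter sits between the CMV promoter and EGFP, so the same fusion could also be transcribed by T7 RNA polymerase, for example for in vitro transcription and translation, although the record does not state this purpose.

PAN2 is the catalytic subunit of the PAN poly(A)-nuclease complex, one of the cytoplasmic deadenylases acting in general and miRNA-mediated mRNA turnover. The plasmid comes from a study of how GW182 proteins recruit deadenylase complexes to miRNA targets. The fluorescent tag would suit localisation or interaction assays on PAN2 in transfected human cells.
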