Addgene plasmid #37373: pT7-EGFP-C1-HsPAN2
Depositing lab: Elisa Izaurralde. Depositing organization: Max Planck Institute for Developmental Biology. Publication: GW182 proteins directly recruit cytoplasmic deadenylase complexes to miRNA targets. Braun JE, Huntzinger E, Fauser M, Izaurralde E. Mol Cell. 2011 Oct 7;44(1):120-33. 10.1016/j.molcel.2011.09.007 PubMed 21981923.
Backbone
  Vector backbone: pEGFP-C1
  Backbone manufacturer: Clontech
  Backbone size w/o insert (bp): 4775
  Total vector size (bp): 8384
  Modifications to backbone: T7-promoter upstream of the EGFP-gene
  Vector type: Mammalian Expression
  Selectable markers: Neomycin (select with G418)
Growth in bacteria
  Bacterial resistance: Kanamycin, 50 μg/mL
  Growth temperature: 37°C
  Growth strain: DH5alpha
  Copy number: High Copy
Gene/Insert
  Gene/Insert name: HsPAN2 (alt name: PAN2)
  Species: H. sapiens (human)
  Insert size (bp): 3609
  GenBank ID: NM_001127460
  Entrez Gene: PAN2 (a.k.a. USP52)
  Promoter: CMV
  Tag / fusion protein: EGFP (N terminal on backbone)
  Cloning method: Restriction Enzyme; 5′ cloning site XhoI (not destroyed); 3′ cloning site EcoRI (not destroyed)
  Sequencing primers: 5′ EGFP-C; 3′ SV40pA-R
Terms and licenses: Academic/Nonprofit Terms; Industry Terms: Not Available to Industry
How to cite: pT7-EGFP-C1-HsPAN2 was a gift from Elisa Izaurralde (Addgene plasmid # 37373 ; http://n2t.net/addgene:37373 ; RRID:Addgene_37373)
