>Addgene plasmid #37373 | pT7-EGFP-C1-HsPAN2 | addgene partial sequence | sequence record 49345 | EGFP-C 5'-CATGGTCCTGCTGGAGTTCGTG-3'
GGCATGGACGAGCTGTACAAGTCCGGACTCAGATCTCGAGCTATGAACTTTGAGGGTCTGGACCCTGAAC
TGGCAGAATATGCCCCAGCCATGCATTCTGCCCTGGACCCTGTCTTGGATGCCCACCTGAACCCAAGTCT
GCTACAGAATGTGGAGCTGGACCCAGAGGGAGTGGCCTTGGAGGCTCTTCCCGTCCAGGAATCAGTGCAC
ATAATGGAAGGTGTCTACTCTGAATTGCACAGCGTGGTGGCTGAAGTGGGTGTACCTGTTTCCGTCTCCC
ACTTTGACTTGCACGAGGAGATGCTGTGGGTGGGGAGCCACGGGGGCCATGCCACTTCATTTTTTGGCCC
AGCCTTGGAGCGCTACTCATCCTTTCAAGTCAATGGCAGTGATGATATTCGGCAGATCCAGAGCCTGGAG
AATGGTATCCTTTTTCTCACCAAGAACAACCTCAAGTATATGGCCCGTGGGGGCCTCATTATATTTGATT
ACCTGCTGGATGAGAATGAGGATATGCACAGTCTCCTACTGACTGACAGCAGCACTCTACTCGTTGGTGG
GCTGCAGAATCACATACTAGAGATTGATCTTAACACTGTCCAGGAGACTCAGAAGTATGCAGTAGAGACG
CCTGGAGTCACCATCATGAGACAGACAAATCGCTTCTTCTTCTGCGGCCACACGTCTGGCAAGGTTTCCC
TGAGAGACCTCCGTACTTTTAAGGTGGAACATGAGTTTGATGCCTTCTCAGGAAGTCTGTCAGACTTTGA
TGTGCATGGCAACCTGCTAGCTGCCTGTGGCTTCTCCAGCCGCCTCACTGGCCTGGCCTGCGACCGTTTC
CTCAAGGTGTATGATTTGCGCATGATGCGTGCCATCACACCACTTCAAGTACATGTGGATCCTGCCTTCT
TGCGCTTCATTCCTACATAT
